>Addgene plasmid #228293 | pMT957 | addgene full sequence | sequence record 457079 | Addgene NGS Result
TCGCGCGTTTCGGTGATGACGGTGAAAACCTCTGACACATGCAGCTCCCGGAGACGGTCACAGCTTGTCT
GTAAGCGGATGCCGGGAGCAGACAAGCCCGTCAGGGCGCGTCAGCGGGTGTTGGCGGGTGTCGGGGCTGG
CTTAACTATGCGGCATCAGAGCAGATTGTACTGAGAGTGCACCATATCGACTACGTCGTTAAGGCCGTTT
CTGACAGAGTAAAATTCTTGAGGGAACTTTCACCATTATGGGAAATGGTTCAAGAAGGTATTGACTTAAA
CTCCATCAAATGGTCAGGTCATTGAGTGTTTTTTATTTGTTGTATTTTTTTTTTTTTAGAGAAAATCCTC
CAATATATAAATTAGGAATCATAGTTTCATGATTTTCTGTTACACCTAACTTTTTGTGTGGTGCCCTCCT
CCTTGTCAATATTAATGTTAAAGTGCAATTCTTTTTCCTTATCACGTTGAGCCATTAGTATCAATTTGCT
TACCTGTATTCCTTTACATCCTCCTTTTTCTCCTTCTTGATAAATGTATGTAGATTGCGTATATAGTTTC
GTCTACCCTATGAACATATTCCATTTTGTAATTTCGTGTCGTTTCTATTATGAATTTCATTTATAAAGTT
TATGTACAAATATCATAAAAAAAGAGAATCTTTTTAAGCAAGGATTTTCTTAACTTCTTCGGCGACAGCA
TCACCGACTTCGGTGGTACTGTTGGAACCACCTAAATCACCAGTTCTGATACCTGCATCCAAAACCTTTT
TAACTGCATCTTCAATGGCCTTACCTTCTTCAGGCAAGTTCAATGACAATTTCAACATCATTGCAGCAGA
CAAGATAGTGGCGATAGGGTTGACCTTATTCTTTGGCAAATCTGGAGCAGAACCGTGGCATGGTTCGTAC
AAACCAAATGCGGTGTTCTTGTCTGGCAAAGAGGCCAAGGACGCAGATGGCAACAAACCCAAGGAACCTG
GGATAACGGAGGCTTCATCGGAGATGATATCACCAAACATGTTGCTGGTGATTATAATACCATTTAGGTG
GGTTGGGTTCTTAACTAGGATCATGGCGGCAGAATCAATCAATTGATGTTGAACCTTCAATGTAGGGAAT
TCGTTCTTGATGGTTTCCTCCACAGTTTTTCTCCATAATCTTGAAGAGGCCAAAACATTAGCTTTATCCA
AGGACCAAATAGGCAATGGTGGCTCATGTTGTAGGGCCATGAAAGCGGCCATTCTTGTGATTCTTTGCAC
TTCTGGAACGGTGTATTGTTCACTATCCCAAGCGACACCATCACCATCGTCTTCCTTTCTCTTACCAAAG
TAAATACCTCCCACTAATTCTCTGACAACAACGAAGTCAGTACCTTTAGCAAATTGTGGCTTGATTGGAG
ATAAGTCTAAAAGAGAGTCGGATGCAAAGTTACATGGTCTTAAGTTGGCGTACAATTGAAGTTCTTTACG
GATTTTTAGTAAACCTTGTTCAGGTCTAACACTACCGGTACCCCATTTAGGACCACCCACAGCACCTAAC
AAAACGGCATCAGCCTTCTTGGAGGCTTCCAGCGCCTCATCTGGAAGTGGAACACCTGTAGCATCGATAG
CAGCACCACCAATTAAATGATTTTCGAAATCGAACTTGACATTGGAACGAACATCAGAAATAGCTTTAAG
AACCTTAATGGCTTCGGCTGTGATTTCTTGACCAACGTGGTCACCTGGCAAAACGACGATCTTCTTAGGG
GCAGACATTAGAATGGTATATCCTTGAAATATATATATATATATTGCTGAAATGTAAAAGGTAAGAAAAG
TTAGAAAGTAAGACGATTGCTAACCACCTATTGGAAAAAACAATAGGTCCTTAAATAATATTGTCAACTT
CAAGTATTGTGATGCAAGCATTTAGTCATGAACGCTTCTCTATTCTATATGAAAAGCCGGTTCCGGCGCT
CTCACCTTTCCTTTTTCTCCCAATTTTTCAGTTGAAAAAGGTATATGCGTCAGGCGACCTCTGAAATTAA
CAAAAAATTTCCAGTCATCGAATTTGATTCTGTGCGATAGCGCCCCTGTGTGTTCTCGTTATGTTGAGGA
AAAAAATAATGGTTGCTAAGAGATTCGAACTCTTGCATCTTACGATACCTGAGTATTCCCACAGTTAACT
GCGGTCAAGATATTTCTTGAATCAGGCGCCTTAGACCGCTCGGCCAAACAACCAATTACTTGTTGAGAAA
TAGAGTATAATTATCCTATAAATATAACGTTTTTGAACACACATGAACAAGGAAGTACAGGACAATTGAT
TTTGAAGAGAATGTGGATTTTGATGTAATTGTTGGGATTCCATTTTTAATAAGGCAATAATATTAGGTAT
GTAGATATACTAGAAGTTCTCCTCGACCGGTCGATATGCGGTGTGAAATACCGCACAGATGCGTAAGGAG
AAAATACCGCATCAGGAAATTGTAAGCGTTAATATTTTGTTAAAATTCGCGTTAAATTTTTGTTAAATCA
GCTCATTTTTTAACCAATAGGCCGAAATCGGCAAAATCCCTTATAAATCAAAAGAATAGACCGAGATAGG
GT
[37 nt withheld, positions 2593-2629]
AAAGAACGTGGACTCCAACGTCAAAGG
[49 nt withheld, positions 2657-2705]
T
[91 nt withheld, positions 2707-2797]
G
[124 nt withheld, positions 2799-2922]
CCATTCGCCATTCAGGCTGCGCAACTGTTGGGAAGGGCGATCGGTGCGGGCCTCTTCGCTATTACGCCAG
CTGGCGAAAGGGGGATGTGCTGCAAGGCGATTAAGTTGGGTAACGCCAGGGTTTTCCCAGTCACGACGTT
GTAAAACGACGGCCAGTGAGCGCGCGTAATACGACTCACTATAGGGCGAATTGGGTACCGGGCCCCCCCT
CGAGAAAGATGCCGATTTGGGCGCGAATCCTTTATTTTGGCTTCACCCTCATACTATTATCAGGGCCAGA
AAAAGGAAGTGTTTCCCTCCTTCTTGAATTGATGTTACCCTCATAAAGCACGTGGCCTCTTATCGAGAAA
GAAATTACCGTCGCTCGTGATTTGTTTGCAAAAAGAACAAAACTGAAAAAACCCAGACACGCTCGACTTC
CTGTCTTCCTATTGATTGCAGCTTCCAATTTCGTCACACAACAAGGTCCTAGCGACGGCTCACAGGTTTT
GTAACAAGCAATCGAAGGTTCTGGAATGGCGGGAAAGGGTTTAGTACCACATGCTATGATGCCCACTGTG
ATCTCCAGAGCAAAGTTCGTTCGATCGTACTGTTACTCTCTCTCTTTCAAACAGAATTGTCCGAATCGTG
TGACAACAACAGCCTGTTCTCACACACTCTTTTCTTCTAACCAAGGGGGTGGTTTAGTTTAGTAGAACCT
CGTGAAACTTACATTTACATATATATAAACTTGCATAAATTGGTCAATGCAAGAAATACATATTTGGTCT
TTTCTAATTCGTAGTTTTTCAAGTTCTTAGATGCTTTCTTTTTCTCTTTTTTACAGATCATCAAGGAAGT
AATTATCTACTTTTTACAACAAATATAAAACGCTAGCGTCGACATGGCTAGAACTCCATCCAGATCATCT
ATTGGTTCTTTGAGATCACCACATACTCATAAGGCTATTTTGACCTCCACCATCGAAATCTTGAAAGAAT
GTGGTTACTCCGGTTTGTCCATTGGATCTGTTGCTAGACGTGCTGGTGCTTCTAAACCTACTATCTACAG
ATGGTGGACTAACAAGGCTGCTTTGATTGCTGAAGTTTACGAAAACGAATCCGAACAGGTTAGAAAGTTT
CCAGATTTGGGTTCCTTTAAGGCCGATTTGGATTTCTTGTTGAGAAACTTGTGGAAGGTTTGGAGAGAAA
CTATTTGTGGTGAAGCCTTCAGATGCGTTATTGCAGAAGCTCAATTAGATCCAGCTACTTTGACTCAATT
GAAGGACCAATTCATGGAAAGACGTAGAGAAATGCCAAAAAAGTTGGTTGAAAACGCCATCTCTAATGGT
GAATTGCCAAAGGATACAAACCGTGAGTTGTTGTTGGATATGATTTTCGGTTTTTGCTGGTACAGGTTGT
TGACTGAACAATTGACTGTTGAACAAGACATCGAAGAGTTCACGTTCTTGTTAATCAATGGTGTTTGTCC
AGGTACTCAAAGAGGTCCAGCAGACGCTTTGGATGATTTTGATTTGGATATGTTGCCTGCTGATGCCTTG
GATGACTTCGACTTAGACATGTTACCAGCCGATGCATTAGACGATTTCGACCTTGATATGTTACCTGGTC
CACCAAAAAAGAAGAGAAAGGTCTAAGATCTGAAATAAATTGAATTGAATTGAAATCGATAGATCAATTT
TTTTCTTTTCTCTTTCCCCATCCTTTACGCTAAAATAATAGTTTATTTTATTTTTTGAATATTTTTTATT
TATATACGTATATATAGACTATTATTTATCTTTTAATGATTATTAAGATTTTTATTAAAAAAAAATTCGC
TCCTCTTTTAATGCCTTTATGCAGTTTTTTTTTCCCATTCGATATTTCTATGTTCGGGTTCAGCGTATTT
TAAGTTTAATAACTCGAAAATTCTGCGTTCGTTAAAGCTGCGGCCGCCACCGCGGTGGAGCTCCAGCTTT
TGTTCCCTTTAGTGAGGGTTAATTGCGCGCTTGGCGTAATCATGGTCATAGCTGTTTCCTGTGTGAAATT
GTTATCCGCTCACAATTCCACACAACATACGAGCCGGAAGCATAAAGTGTAAAGCCTGGGGTGCCTAATG
AGTGAGCTAACTCACATTAATTGCGTTGCGCTCACTGCCCGCTTTCCAGTCGGGAAACCTGTCGTGCCAG
CTGCATTAATGAATCGGCCAACGCGCGGGGAGAGGCGGTTTGCGTATTGGGCGCTCTTCCGCTTCCTCGC
TCACTGACTCGCTGCGCTCGGTCGTTCGGCTGCGGCGAGCGGTATCAGCTCACTCAAAGGCGGTAATACG
GTTATCCACAGAATCAGGGGATAACGCAGGAAAGAACATGTGAGCAAAAGGCCAGCAAAAGGCCAGGAAC
CGTAAAAAGGCCGCGTTGCTGGCGTTTTTCCATAGGCTCCGCCCCCCTGACGAGCATCACAAAAATCGAC
GCTCAAGTCAGAGGTGGCGAAACCCGACAGGACTATAAAGATACCAGGCGTTTCCCCCTGGAAGCTCCCT
CGTGCGCTCTCCTGTTCCGACCCTGCCGCTTACCGGATACCTGTCCGCCTTTCTCCCTTCGGGAAGCGTG
GCGCTTTCTCATAGCTCACGCTGTAGGTATCTCAGTTCGGTGTAGGTCGTTCGCTCCAAGCTGGGCTGTG
TGCACGAACCCCCCGTTCAGCCCGACCGCTGCGCCTTATCCGGTAACTATCGTCTTGAGTCCAACCCGGT
AAGACACGACTTATCGCCACTGGCAGCAGCCACTGGTAACAGGATTAGCAGAGCGAGGTATGTAGGCGGT
GCTACAGAGTTCTTGAAGTGGTGGCCTAACTACGGCTACACTAGAAGAACAGTATTTGGTATCTGCGCTC
TGCTGAAGCCAGTTACCTTCGGAAAAAGAGTTGGTAGCTCTTGATCCGGCAAACAAACCACCGCTGGTAG
CGGTGGTTTTTTTGTTTGCAAGCAGCAGATTACGCGCAGAAAAAAAGGATCTCAAGAAGATCCTTTGATC
TTTTCTACGGGGTCTGACGCTCAGTGGAACGAAAACTCACGTTAAGGGATTTTGGTCATGAGATTATCAA
AAAGGATCTTCACCTAGATCCTTTTAAATTAAAAATGAAGTTTTAAATCAATCTAAAGTATATATGAGTA
AACTTGGTCTGACAGTTACCAATGCTTAATCAGTGAGGCACCTATCTCAGCGATCTGTCTATTTCGTTCA
TCCATAGTTGCCTGACTCCCCGTCGTGTAGATAACTACGATACGGGAGGGCTTACCATCTGGCCCCAGTG
CTGCAATGATACCGCGAGACCCACGCTCACCGGCTCCAGATTTATCAGCAATAAACCAGCCAGCCGGAAG
GGCCGAGCGCAGAAGTGGTCCTGCAACTTTATCCGCCTCCATCCAGTCTATTAATTGTTGCCGGGAAGCT
AGAGTAAGTAGTTCGCCAGTTAATAGTTTGCGCAACGTTGTTGCCATTGCTACAGGCATCGTGGTGTCAC
GCTCGTCGTTTGGTATGGCTTCATTCAGCTCCGGTTCCCAACGATCAAGGCGAGTTACATGATCCCCCAT
GTTGTGCAAAAAAGCGGTTAGCTCCTTCGGTCCTCCGATCGTTGTCAGAAGTAAGTTGGCCGCAGTGTTA
TCACTCATGGTTATGGCAGCACTGCATAATTCTCTTACTGTCATGCCATCCGTAAGATGCTTTTCTGTGA
CTGGTGAGTACTCAACCAAGTCATTCTGAGAATAGTGTATGCGGCGACCGAGTTGCTCTTGCCCGGCGTC
AATACGGGATAATACCGCGCCACATAGCAGAACTTTAAAAGTGCTCATCATTGGAAAACGTTCTTCGGGG
CGAAAACTCTCAAGGATCTTACCGCTGTTGAGATCCAGTTCGATGTAACCCACTCGTGCACCCAACTGAT
CTTCAGCATCTTTTACTTTCACCAGCGTTTCTGGGTGAGCAAAAACAGGAAGGCAAAATGCCGCAAAAAA
GGGAATAAGGGCGACACGGAAATGTTGAATACTCATACTCTTCCTTTTTCAATATTATTGAAGCATTTAT
CAGGGTTATTGTCTCATGAGCGGATACATATTTGAATGTATTTAGAAAAATAAACAAATAGGGGTTCCGC
GCACATTTCCCCGAAAAGTGCCACCTGGGTCCTTTTCATCACGTGCTATAAAAATAATTATAATTTAAAT
TTTTTAATATAAATATATAAATTAAAAATAGAAAGTAAAAAAAGAAATTAAAGAAAAAATAGTTTTTGTT
TTCCGAAGATGTAAAAGACTCTAGGGGGATCGCCAACAAATACTACCTTTTATCTTGCTCTTCCTGCTCT
CAGGTATTAATGCCGAATTGTTTCATCTTGTCTGTGTAGAAGACCACACACGAAAATCCTGTGATTTTAC
ATTTTACTTATCGTTAATCGAATGTATATCTATTTAATCTGCTTTTCTTGTCTAATAAATATATATGTAA
AGTACGCTTTTTGTTGAAATTTTTTAAACCTTTGTTTATTTTTTTTTCTTCATTCCGTAACTCTTCTACC
TTCTTTATTTACTTTCTAAAATCCAAATACAAAACATAAAAATAAATAAACACAGAGTAAATTCCCAAAT
TATTCCATCATTAAAAGATACGAGGCGCGTGTAAGTTACAGGCAAGCGATCCGTCCTAAGAAACCATTAT
TATCATGACATTAACCTATAAAAATAGGCGTATCACGAGGCCCTTTCGTC
Features (pLannotate 1.2.2; 25 found; start..end, strand, type, name):
    137..187     +  misc_feature   bom (fragment): basis of mobility region from pBR322
    186..302     +  CDS            NFS1 (fragment): NFS1_YEAST - Also known as SPL1 From Saccharomyces cerevisiae (strain ATCC 204508 / S288c) (Baker's yeast).
    664..1758    -  CDS            LEU2: 3-isopropylmalate dehydrogenase, required for leucine biosynthesis; S. cerevisiae LEU2; yeast auxotrophic marker
   1759..2166    -  promoter       LEU2 promoter: S. cerevisiae LEU2
   2306..2383    -  CDS            YO192_YEAST (fragment): Experimental evidence at protein level: Swiss-Prot protein existence level 1. From Saccharomyces cerevisiae (strain ATCC 204508 / S288c) (Baker's yeast).
   2414..2466    +  misc_feature   bom (fragment): basis of mobility region from pBR322
   2494..2922    -  rep_origin     f1 ori (sequence partly withheld): f1 bacteriophage origin of replication; arrow indicates direction of (+) strand synthesis
   2926..3081    -  CDS            lacZα (fragment): LacZα fragment of β-galactosidase; lacZ fragment
   3089..3107    +  promoter       T7 promoter: promoter for bacteriophage T7 RNA polymerase
   3116..3136    -  misc_feature   MCS (fragment): pBluescript multiple cloning site
   4424..4447    +  CDS            VP96 (fragment): 6 tandem repeats of the minimal activation domain of herpes simplex virus VP16 (Cheng et al., 2013)
   4505..4524    +  CDS            VP96 (fragment): 6 tandem repeats of the minimal activation domain of herpes simplex virus VP16 (Cheng et al., 2013)
   4535..4554    +  CDS            SV40 NLS (fragment): nuclear localization signal of SV40 (simian virus 40) large T antigen
   4571..4841    +  terminator     PGK1 terminator: S. cerevisae PGK1; transcription terminator for 3-phosphoglycerate kinase gene
   4852..4875    -  misc_feature   MCS (fragment): pBluescript multiple cloning site
   4888..4906    -  promoter       T3 promoter: promoter for bacteriophage T3 RNA polymerase
   4951..4967    -  protein_bind   lac operator: The lac repressor binds to the lac operator to inhibit transcription in E. coli. This inhibition can be relieved by adding lactose or isopropyl-β-D-thiogalactopyranoside (IPTG). lac repressor encoded by lacI
   4975..5005    -  promoter       lac promoter: promoter for the E. coli lac operon
   5020..5041    -  protein_bind   CAP binding site: CAP binding activates transcription in the presence of cAMP. E. coli catabolite activator protein
   5054..5146    -  CDS            lacI (fragment): lac repressor; lacI; The lac repressor binds to the lac operator to inhibit transcription in E. coli. This inhibition can be relieved by adding lactose or isopropyl-β-D-thiogalactopyranoside (IPTG).
   5329..5917    -  rep_origin     ori: high-copy-number ColE1/pMB1/pBR322/pUC origin of replication
   6088..6948    -  CDS            AmpR: β-lactamase; bla; confers resistance to ampicillin, carbenicillin, and related antibiotics
   6949..7053    -  promoter       AmpR promoter: bla
   7090..7593    +  misc_feature   CEN/ARS: S. cerevisiae CEN6 centromere fused to an autonomously replicating sequence
   7662..35      +  CDS            rop (fragment) (across the origin): Rop protein, which maintains plasmids at low copy number; rop
