[The description below was written by a language model from this plasmid's Addgene catalogue record and pLannotate feature annotations shown in this document.]
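Description:
pMT957 is a yeast–E. coli shuttle expression plasmid of about 7.7 kb built on the pGK415 backbone and intended for synthetic biology work in Saccharomyces cerevisiae. In bacteria it replicates from a high-copy ColE1/pUC-type origin and is selected through the AmpR β-lactamase gene. An f1 origin and remnants of a pBluescript-style cloning region (lacZα fragment, lac promoter/operator, T7 and T3 promoters) are also present. In yeast, a CEN6/ARS element maintains it as a stable, low-copy centromeric plasmid, and the LEU2 gene with its own promoter provides selection by leucine prototrophy.

The payload is a mutant version of PhlTA, a synthetic transcriptional activator whose DNA-binding portion derives from a Pseudomonas protegens sequence and carries an E41G substitution. Its C-terminus is fused to three copies of the herpes simplex VP16 minimal activation domain (VP48), followed by an SV40-type nuclear localization signal. The VP16 repeats recruit the yeast transcription machinery, and the NLS directs the protein to the nucleus. Expression is driven by the strong constitutive S. cerevisiae PGK1 promoter and terminated by the PGK1 terminator. The automated feature table picks up only short VP16-repeat and NLS fragments plus the terminator, leaving the promoter and the phlTA coding region unannotated in the gap between the T7 promoter side of the cloning site and these fragments.

The stated purpose is constitutive, high-level expression of the mutant activator, in the context of work on designing strong inducible synthetic promoters in yeasts. The record does not specify the cognate operator-bearing promoter, the inducing ligand, or the functional effect of the E41G change.
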