Addgene plasmid #228293: pMT957
Purpose: Constitutive mutant PhlTA expression with strong promoter
Depositing lab: Jun Ishii. Depositing organization: Kobe University. Publication: Designing strong inducible synthetic promoters in yeasts. Tominaga M, Shima Y, Nozaki K, Ito Y, Someda M, Shoya Y, Hashii N, Obata C, Matsumoto-Kitano M, Suematsu K, Matsukawa T, Hosoya K, Hashiba N, Kondo A, Ishii J. Nat Commun. 2024 Dec 19;15(1):10653. doi: 10.1038/s41467-024-54865-z. PubMed 39702268.
Backbone
  Vector backbone: pGK415
  Vector type: Yeast Expression, Synthetic Biology
  Selectable markers: LEU2
Growth in bacteria
  Bacterial resistance: Ampicillin, 100 μg/mL
  Growth temperature: 37°C
  Growth strain: DH5alpha
  Copy number: High Copy
Gene/Insert
  Gene/Insert name: phlTA mutant
  Species: Synthetic; Pseudomonas protegens
  Mutation: E41G
  Promoter: ScPGK1 promoter
  Tag / fusion protein: Three copies of VP16 (VP48)-Nuclear localization signal (C terminal on insert)
  Cloning method: Ligation Independent Cloning
Terms and licenses: Academic/Nonprofit Terms; Industry Terms: Not Available to Industry
How to cite: pMT957 was a gift from Jun Ishii (Addgene plasmid # 228293 ; http://n2t.net/addgene:228293 ; RRID:Addgene_228293)
